Addgene plasmid #169717: A1-LCD Aro+
Purpose: Bacterial Expression of human hnRNPA1-A Low complexity domain including amino acids 186-320, aromatic amino acids. PHE and TYR amino acids shuffled to optimize mixing.
Depositing lab: Tanja Mittag. Depositing organization: St. Jude Children's Research Hospital. Publication: Valence and patterning of aromatic residues determine the phase behavior of prion-like domains. Martin EW, Holehouse AS, Peran I, Farag M, Incicco JJ, Bremer A, Grace CR, Soranno A, Pappu RV, Mittag T. Science. 2020 Feb 7;367(6478):694-699. doi: 10.1126/science.aaw8653. PubMed 32029630.
Backbone
  Vector backbone: pDEST17
  Backbone manufacturer: invitrogen
  Vector type: Bacterial Expression
Growth in bacteria
  Bacterial resistance: Ampicillin, 100 μg/mL
  Growth temperature: 37°C
  Growth strain: DH5alpha
  Copy number: High Copy
Gene/Insert
  Gene/Insert name: hnRNPA1
  Species: H. sapiens (human)
  Insert size (bp): 495
  Mutation: hnRNPA1-A Low complexity domain including amino acids 186-320, aromatic amino acids. PHE and TYR amino acids shuffled to optimize mixing.
  Entrez Gene: HNRNPA1 (a.k.a. ALS19, ALS20, HNRPA1, HNRPA1L3, IBMPFD3, MPD3, UP 1, hnRNP A1, hnRNP-A1)
  Promoter: T7
  Tag / fusion protein: 6xHis (N terminal on insert)
  Cloning method: Gateway Cloning
Terms and licenses: Academic/Nonprofit Terms; Industry Terms: Not Available to Industry
How to cite: A1-LCD Aro+ was a gift from Tanja Mittag (Addgene plasmid # 169717 ; http://n2t.net/addgene:169717 ; RRID:Addgene_169717)
