[The description below was written by a language model from this plasmid's Addgene catalogue record and pLannotate feature annotations shown in this document.]
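Description:
A1-LCD Aro+ is a bacterial expression plasmid built on the Gateway destination vector pDEST17, carrying a designed variant of the low-complexity domain (LCD) of human hnRNPA1 isoform A, residues 186-320. According to the record, the phenylalanine and tyrosine residues of this prion-like domain have been shuffled to optimize their mixing along the sequence. The catalogued insert is 495 bp. The plasmid replicates in E. coli from a ColE1/pBR322-type origin and is selected with ampicillin through the bla gene. The feature table also shows pBR322-derived backbone remnants: bom, rop and interrupted, presumably non-functional fragments of the tetracycline resistance gene. The catalogue lists the plasmid as high copy even though rop is annotated.

Expression is driven by a T7 promoter followed by the phage T7 gene 10 ribosome binding site, so it requires a host that supplies T7 RNA polymerase. The reading frame begins with an N-terminal histidine tag, which is listed as 6xHis and annotated as a partial match to an 8xHis tag. It continues through the attB1 site left by Gateway recombination and then a partial match to a TEV protease recognition site, which should allow the tag to be removed after affinity purification. The hnRNPA1 LCD follows and spans the numbering origin of the sequence record. The annotation tool matched this region to the bovine orthologue, but the catalogue gives the species as human. The cassette ends with attB2 and a T7 terminator.

The construct is intended for producing recombinant LCD protein. The associated publication examines how the number and patterning of aromatic residues determine the phase behaviour of prion-like domains.
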