Features (pLannotate 1.2.2; 18 found; start..end, strand, type, name):
    253..277     -  protein_bind   attB2: mutant version of attB; recombination site for the Gateway® BP reaction BP Clonase™
    287..336     +  CDS            SET1 (fragment): solubility-enhancement tag derived from T7 phage gene 10B
    344..391     +  terminator     T7 terminator: transcription terminator for bacteriophage T7 RNA polymerase
    417..709     -  CDS            TcR (fragment): tetracycline efflux protein; tet; confers resistance to tetracycline
    757..785     -  promoter       tet promoter: E. coli promoter for tetracycline efflux protein gene
    898..1002    +  promoter       AmpR promoter: bla
   1003..1863    +  CDS            AmpR: β-lactamase; bla; confers resistance to ampicillin, carbenicillin, and related antibiotics
   2034..2622    +  rep_origin     ori: high-copy-number ColE1/pMB1/pBR322/pUC origin of replication
   2808..2947    -  misc_feature   bom: basis of mobility region from pBR322
   3049..3240    -  CDS            rop: Rop protein, which maintains plasmids at low copy number; rop
   3257..3637    +  CDS            YPB1_ECOLX: Protein predicted: Swiss-Prot protein existence level 4. From Escherichia coli.
   3879..4783    -  CDS            TcR (fragment): tetracycline efflux protein; tet; confers resistance to tetracycline
   4805..4823    +  promoter       T7 promoter: promoter for bacteriophage T7 RNA polymerase
   4855..4877    +  RBS            RBS: efficient ribosome binding site from bacteriophage T7 gene 10 (Olins and Rangwala, 1989)
   4895..4915    +  CDS            8xHis (fragment): 8xHis affinity tag
   4924..4948    +  protein_bind   attB1: mutant version of attB; recombination site for the Gateway® BP reaction BP Clonase™
   4951..4970    +  CDS            TEV site (fragment): tobacco etch virus (TEV) protease recognition and cleavage site
   4975..194     +  CDS            HNRNPA1 (fragment) (across the origin): ROA1_BOVIN - Also known as HNRPA1. Experimental evidence at protein level: Swiss-Prot protein existence level 1. Involved in the packaging of pre-mRNA into hnRNP particles, transport of poly(A) mRNA from the nucleus to the cytoplasm and may modulate splice site selection. May bind to specific miRNA hairpins. Binds to the IRES and thereby inhibits the translation of the apoptosis protease activating factor APAF1. From Bos taurus (Bovine).
>Addgene plasmid #169717 | A1-LCD Aro+ | addgene full sequence | sequence record 334791 | Addgene NGS Result
GCGGTAGTGGTGATGGTTATAATGGCTTTGGTAATGATGGTAGCAACTTTGGAGGTGGTGGTAGCTATAA
TGATTTCGGCAATTATAACAACCAGAGCAGCAATTTTGGTCCGATGAAAGGTGGCAATTTCGGTGGTCGT
AGCAGCGGTGGTTCATATGGTGGTGGCCAGTATTTTGCCAAACCGCGTAATCAAGGTGGCTATGGTGGTA
GTAGCTTTAGCAGCAGCTATGGTAGTGGTCGTCGTTTTTAAGACCCAGCTTTCTTGTACAAAGTGGTTGA
TTCGAGGCTGCTAACAAAGCCCGAAAGGAAGCTGAGTTGGCTGCTGCCACCGCTGAGCAATAACTAGCAT
AACCCCTTGGGGCCTCTAAACGGGTCTTGAGGGGTTTTTTGCTGAAAGGAGGAACTATATCCGGATATCC
ACAGGACGGGTGTGGTCGCCATGATCGCGTAGTCGATAGTGGCTCCAAGTAGCGAAGCGAGCAGGACTGG
GCGGCGGCCAAAGCGGTCGGACAGTGCTCCGAGAACGGGTGCGCATAGAAATTGCATCAACGCATATAGC
GCTAGCAGCACGCCATAGTGACTGGCGATGCTGTCGGAATGGACGATATCCCGCAAGAGGCCCGGCAGTA
CCGGCATAACCAAGCCTATGCCTACAGCATCCAGGGTGACGGTGCCGAGGATGACGATGAGCGCATTGTT
AGATTTCATACACGGTGCCTGACTGCGTTAGCAATTTAACTGTGATAAACTACCGCATTAAAGCTTATCG
ATGATAAGCTGTCAAACATGAGAATTCTTGAAGACGAAAGGGCCTCGTGATACGCCTATTTTTATAGGTT
AATGTCATGATAATAATGGTTTCTTAGACGTCAGGTGGCACTTTTCGGGGAAATGTGCGCGGAACCCCTA
TTTGTTTATTTTTCTAAATACATTCAAATATGTATCCGCTCATGAGACAATAACCCTGATAAATGCTTCA
ATAATATTGAAAAAGGAAGAGTATGAGTATTCAACATTTCCGTGTCGCCCTTATTCCCTTTTTTGCGGCA
TTTTGCCTTCCTGTTTTTGCTCACCCAGAAACGCTGGTGAAAGTAAAAGATGCTGAAGATCAGTTGGGTG
CACGAGTGGGTTACATCGAACTGGATCTCAACAGCGGTAAGATCCTTGAGAGTTTTCGCCCCGAAGAACG
TTTTCCAATGATGAGCACTTTTAAAGTTCTGCTATGTGGCGCGGTATTATCCCGTGTTGACGCCGGGCAA
GAGCAACTCGGTCGCCGCATACACTATTCTCAGAATGACTTGGTTGAGTACTCACCAGTCACAGAAAAGC
ATCTTACGGATGGCATGACAGTAAGAGAATTATGCAGTGCTGCCATAACCATGAGTGATAACACTGCGGC
CAACTTACTTCTGACAACGATCGGAGGACCGAAGGAGCTAACCGCTTTTTTGCACAACATGGGGGATCAT
GTAACTCGCCTTGATCGTTGGGAACCGGAGCTGAATGAAGCCATACCAAACGACGAGCGTGACACCACGA
TGCCTGCAGCAATGGCAACAACGTTGCGCAAACTATTAACTGGCGAACTACTTACTCTAGCTTCCCGGCA
ACAATTAATAGACTGGATGGAGGCGGATAAAGTTGCAGGACCACTTCTGCGCTCGGCCCTTCCGGCTGGC
TGGTTTATTGCTGATAAATCTGGAGCCGGTGAGCGTGGGTCTCGCGGTATCATTGCAGCACTGGGGCCAG
ATGGTAAGCCCTCCCGTATCGTAGTTATCTACACGACGGGGAGTCAGGCAACTATGGATGAACGAAATAG
ACAGATCGCTGAGATAGGTGCCTCACTGATTAAGCATTGGTAACTGTCAGACCAAGTTTACTCATATATA
CTTTAGATTGATTTAAAACTTCATTTTTAATTTAAAAGGATCTAGGTGAAGATCCTTTTTGATAATCTCA
TGACCAAAATCCCTTAACGTGAGTTTTCGTTCCACTGAGCGTCAGACCCCGTAGAAAAGATCAAAGGATC
TTCTTGAGATCCTTTTTTTCTGCGCGTAATCTGCTGCTTGCAAACAAAAAAACCACCGCTACCAGCGGTG
GTTTGTTTGCCGGATCAAGAGCTACCAACTCTTTTTCCGAAGGTAACTGGCTTCAGCAGAGCGCAGATAC
CAAATACTGTCCTTCTAGTGTAGCCGTAGTTAGGCCACCACTTCAAGAACTCTGTAGCACCGCCTACATA
CCTCGCTCTGCTAATCCTGTTACCAGTGGCTGCTGCCAGTGGCGATAAGTCGTGTCTTACCGGGTTGGAC
TCAAGACGATAGTTACCGGATAAGGCGCAGCGGTCGGGCTGAACGGGGGGTTCGTGCACACAGCCCAGCT
TGGAGCGAACGACCTACACCGAACTGAGATACCTACAGCGTGAGCTATGAGAAAGCGCCACGCTTCCCGA
AGGGAGAAAGGCGGACAGGTATCCGGTAAGCGGCAGGGTCGGAACAGGAGAGCGCACGAGGGAGCTTCCA
GGGGGAAACGCCTGGTATCTTTATAGTCCTGTCGGGTTTCGCCACCTCTGACTTGAGCGTCGATTTTTGT
GATGCTCGTCAGGGGGGCGGAGCCTATGGAAAAACGCCAGCAACGCGGCCTTTTTACGGTTCCTGGCCTT
TTGCTGGCCTTTTGCTCACATGTTCTTTCCTGCGTTATCCCCTGATTCTGTGGATAACCGTATTACCGCC
TTTGAGTGAGCTGATACCGCTCGCCGCAGCCGAACGACCGAGCGCAGCGAGTCAGTGAGCGAGGAAGCGG
AAGAGCGCCTGATGCGGTATTTTCTCCTTACGCATCTGTGCGGTATTTCACACCGCAATGGTGCACTCTC
AGTACAATCTGCTCTGATGCCGCATAGTTAAGCCAGTATACACTCCGCTATCGCTACGTGACTGGGTCAT
GGCTGCGCCCCGACACCCGCCAACACCCGCTGACGCGCCCTGACGGGCTTGTCTGCTCCCGGCATCCGCT
TACAGACAAGCTGTGACCGTCTCCGGGAGCTGCATGTGTCAGAGGTTTTCACCGTCATCACCGAAACGCG
CGAGGCAGCTGCGGTAAAGCTCATCAGCGTGGTCGTGAAGCGATTCACAGATGTCTGCCTGTTCATCCGC
GTCCAGCTCGTTGAGTTTCTCCAGAAGCGTTAATGTCTGGCTTCTGATAAAGCGGGCCATGTTAAGGGCG
GTTTTTTCCTGTTTGGTCACTGATGCCTCCGTGTAAGGGGGATTTCTGTTCATGGGGGTAATGATACCGA
TGAAACGAGAGAGGATGCTCACGATACGGGTTACTGATGATGAACATGCCCGGTTACTGGAACGTTGTGA
GGGTAAACAACTGGCGGTATGGATGCGGCGGGACCAGAGAAAAATCACTCAGGGTCAATGCCAGCGCTTC
GTTAATACAGATGTAGGTGTTCCACAGGGTAGCCAGCAGCATCCTGCGATGCAGATCCGGAACATAATGG
TGCAGGGCGCTGACTTCCGCGTTTCCAGACTTTACGAAACACGGAAACCGAAGACCATTCATGTTGTTGC
TCAGGTCGCAGACGTTTTGCAGCAGCAGTCGCTTCACGTTCGCTCGCGTATCGGTGATTCATTCTGCTAA
CCAGTAAGGCAACCCCGCCAGCCTAGCCGGGTCCTCAACGACAGGAGCACGATCATGCGCACCCGTGGCC
AGGACCCAACGCTGCCCGAGATGCGCCGCGTGCGGCTGCTGGAGATGGCGGACGCGATGGATATGTTCTG
CCAAGGGTTGGTTTGCGCATTCACAGTTCTCCGCAAGAATTGATTGGCTCCAATTCTTGGAGTGGTGAAT
CCGTTAGCGAGGTGCCGCCGGCTTCCATTCAGGTCGAGGTGGCCCGGCTCCATGCACCGCGACGCAACGC
GGGGAGGCAGACAAGGTATAGGGCGGCGCCTACAATCCATGCCAACCCGTTCCATGTGCTCGCCGAGGCG
GCATAAATCGCCGTGACGATCAGCGGTCCAATGATCGAAGTTAGGCTGGTAAGAGCCGCGAGCGATCCTT
GAAGCTGTCCCTGATGGTCGTCATCTACCTGCCTGGACAGCATGGCCTGCAACGCGGGCATCCCGATGCC
GCCGGAAGCGAGAAGAATCATAATGGGGAAGGCCATCCAGCCTCGCGTCGCGAACGCCAGCAAGACGTAG
CCCAGCGCGTCGGCCGCCATGCCGGCGATAATGGCCTGCTTCTCGCCGAAACGTTTGGTGGCGGGACCAG
TGACGAAGGCTTGAGCGAGGGCGTGCAAGATTCCGAATACCGCAAGCGACAGGCCGATCATCGTCGCGCT
CCAGCGAAAGCGGTCCTCGCCGAAAATGACCCAGAGCGCTGCCGGCACCTGTCCTACGAGTTGCATGATA
AAGAAGACAGTCATAAGTGCGGCGACGATAGTCATGCCCCGCGCCCACCGGAAGGAGCTGACTGGGTTGA
AGGCTCTCAAGGGCATCGGTCGATCGACGCTCTCCCTTATGCGACTCCTGCATTAGGAAGCAGCCCAGTA
GTAGGTTGAGGCCGTTGAGCACCGCCGCCGCAAGGAATGGTGCATGCAAGGAGATGGCGCCCAACAGTCC
CCCGGCCACGGGGCCTGCCACCATACCCACGCCGAAACAAGCGCTCATGAGCCCGAAGTGGCGAGCCCGA
TCTTCCCCATCGGTGATGTCGGCGATATAGGCGCCAGCAACCGCACCTGTGGCGCCGGTGATGCCGGCCA
CGATGCGTCCGGCGTAGAGGATCGAGATCTCGATCCCGCGAAATTAATACGACTCACTATAGGGAGACCA
CAACGGTTTCCCTCTAGAAATAATTTTGTTTAACTTTAAGAAGGAGATATACATATGTCGTACTACCATC
ACCATCACCATCACCTCGAATCAACAAGTTTGTACAAAAAAGCAGGCTTCGAAAACCTGTATTTTCAGGG
TAGCATGGCATTTGCAAGCAGCTTTCAGCGTGGTCGTTATGGTAGCGGTAATTTTGGTGGTGGTCGCGGT
GGTGGTTTTGGTGGCAATGATAATTTTGGCCGTGGTGGTAATTTTAGCGGTCGTGGTGGCTTTGGCGGTA
GCCGTGGCGGTGGCGGTTATG
