>Addgene plasmid #169717 | A1-LCD Aro+ | depositor partial sequence | sequence record 331080 | A1-LCD Aro+ sequence 498 bps
ATGTCGTACTACCATCACCATCACCATCACCTCGAATCAACAAGTTTGTACAAAAAAGCAGGCTTCGAAA
ACCTGTATTTTCAGGGTAGCATGGCATTTGCAAGCAGCTTTCAGCGTGGTCGTTATGGTAGCGGTAATTT
TGGTGGTGGTCGCGGTGGTGGTTTTGGTGGCAATGATAATTTTGGCCGTGGTGGTAATTTTAGCGGTCGT
GGTGGCTTTGGCGGTAGCCGTGGCGGTGGCGGTTATGGCGGTAGTGGTGATGGTTATAATGGCTTTGGTA
ATGATGGTAGCAACTTTGGAGGTGGTGGTAGCTATAATGATTTCGGCAATTATAACAACCAGAGCAGCAA
TTTTGGTCCGATGAAAGGTGGCAATTTCGGTGGTCGTAGCAGCGGTGGTTCATATGGTGGTGGCCAGTAT
TTTGCCAAACCGCGTAATCAAGGTGGCTATGGTGGTAGTAGCTTTAGCAGCAGCTATGGTAGTGGTCGTC
GTTTTTAA
